Addgene plasmid #79706: PAK7_HUMAN_D0
Purpose: This plasmid encodes the kinase domain of PAK7. Intended for co-expression with Lambda Phosphatase that accompanies this set to enhance bacterial kinase expression.
Depositing lab: John Chodera & Nicholas Levinson & Markus Seeliger. Depositing organization: Memorial Sloan-Kettering Cancer Center. Publication: An open library of human kinase domain constructs for automated bacterial expression. Albanese SK, Parton DL, Isik M, Rodriguez-Laureano L, Hanson SM, Behr JM, Gradia S, Jeans C, Levinson NM, Seeliger MA, Chodera JD. Biochemistry. 2018 Jul 13. doi: 10.1021/acs.biochem.7b01081. PubMed 30004690.
Backbone
  Vector backbone: pET His10 TEV LIC cloning vector (2B-T-10)
  Backbone manufacturer: Scott Gradia (Addgene plasmid # 78173)
  Vector type: Bacterial Expression
Growth in bacteria
  Bacterial resistance: Ampicillin, 100 μg/mL
  Growth temperature: 37°C
  Growth strain: DH5alpha
  Copy number: Low Copy
Gene/Insert
  Gene/Insert name: PAK7
  Species: H. sapiens (human)
  Entrez Gene: PAK5 (a.k.a. PAK7)
  Promoter: T7
  Tag / fusion protein: His10-TEV (N terminal on backbone)
  Cloning method: Ligation Independent Cloning
  Sequencing primers: 5′ T7; 3′ T7 reverse
Terms and licenses: Academic/Nonprofit Terms; Industry Terms: Not Available to Industry
Depositor comments: This plasmid was generated as part of an open library of human kinase domain constructs for automated bacterial expression. The work can be found here doi: http://dx.doi.org/10.1101/038711 The lambda phosphatase expression vector can be found at https://www.addgene.org/79748/ The YopH Phosphatase expression vector can be found at https://www.addgene.org/79749/
How to cite: PAK7_HUMAN_D0 was a gift from John Chodera & Nicholas Levinson & Markus Seeliger (Addgene plasmid # 79706 ; http://n2t.net/addgene:79706 ; RRID:Addgene_79706)
