[The description below was written by a language model from this plasmid's Addgene catalogue record.]
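Description:
PAK7_HUMAN_D0 is a bacterial expression plasmid that encodes the kinase domain of human PAK7 (listed under the current gene symbol PAK5), a p21-activated serine/threonine kinase. It is built on the pET His10 TEV LIC cloning vector (2B-T-10), a low-copy pET-type backbone into which the insert was placed by ligation-independent cloning. The plasmid is selected with ampicillin and propagated in a standard cloning strain (DH5alpha). The record does not include a feature table, so the origin of replication, the exact residue boundaries of the kinase domain and other backbone elements are not stated.

Expression is driven by a T7 promoter, so protein production requires a host that supplies T7 RNA polymerase, as is usual for pET systems. The backbone adds an N-terminal His10 tag followed by a TEV protease recognition site. This arrangement allows the fusion protein to be captured by immobilised metal affinity chromatography, after which the tag can be removed by TEV cleavage to leave a near-native kinase domain.

The construct belongs to an open library of human kinase domain constructs designed for automated bacterial expression. It is intended to be co-expressed with the Lambda phosphatase vector that accompanies the set, and a YopH phosphatase vector is also provided with the library. Co-expressing a phosphatase is meant to enhance kinase yield in bacteria, presumably by counteracting kinase activity and autophosphorylation that can be toxic to the host or produce heterogeneous protein. Typical uses are the production of recombinant PAK7 kinase domain for biochemical, biophysical or inhibitor-binding studies.
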