>Addgene plasmid #79706 | PAK7_HUMAN_D0 | depositor partial sequence | sequence record 149028 | Sequence of gene (PAK7_HUMAN) inserted into backbone.
TCCAGGGTGTCCCATGAACAGTTTCGGGCGGCCCTGCAGCTGGTGGTCAGCCCAGGAGACCCCAGGGAAT
ACTTGGCCAACTTTATCAAAATCGGGGAAGGCTCAACCGGCATCGTATGCATCGCCACCGAGAAACACAC
AGGGAAACAAGTTGCAGTGAAGAAAATGGACCTCCGGAAGCAACAGAGACGAGAACTGCTTTTCAATGAG
GTCGTGATCATGCGGGATTACCACCATGACAATGTGGTTGACATGTACAGCAGCTACCTTGTCGGCGATG
AGCTCTGGGTGGTCATGGAGTTTCTAGAAGGTGGTGCCTTGACAGACATTGTGACTCACACCAGAATGAA
TGAAGAACAGATAGCTACTGTCTGCCTGTCAGTTCTGAGAGCTCTCTCCTACCTTCATAACCAAGGAGTG
ATTCACAGGGACATAAAAAGTGACTCCATCCTCCTGACAAGCGATGGCCGGATAAAGTTGTCTGATTTTG
GTTTCTGTGCTCAAGTTTCCAAAGAGGTGCCGAAGAGGAAATCATTGGTTGGCACTCCCTACTGGATGGC
CCCTGAGGTGATTTCTAGGCTACCTTATGGGACAGAGGTGGACATCTGGTCCCTCGGGATCATGGTGATA
GAAATGATTGATGGCGAGCCCCCCTACTTCAATGAGCCTCCCCTCCAGGCGATGCGGAGGATCCGGGACA
GTTTACCTCCAAGAGTGAAGGACCTACACAAGGTTTCTTCAGTGCTCCGGGGATTCCTAGACTTGATGTT
GGTGAGGGAGCCCTCTCAGAGAGCAACAGCCCAGGAACTCCTCGGACATCCATTCTTAAAACTAGCAGGT
CCACCGTCTTGCATTGTCCCCCTCATGAGACAATACAGGCATCAC
