>Addgene plasmid #79706 | PAK7_HUMAN_D0 | addgene partial sequence | sequence record 156455 | T7 5'-TAATACGACTCACTATAGGG-3'
ATTAAGCGGCCGCCCTGCAGGACTCGAGTTCTAGAAATAATTTTGTTTAACTTTAAGAAGGAGATATACA
TATGAAATCTTCTCACCATCACCATCACCATCACCATCACCATGAAAACCTGTACTTCCAATCCAATGCA
TCCAGGGTGTCCCATGAACAGTTTCGGGCGGCCCTGCAGCTGGTGGTCAGCCCAGGAGACCCCAGGGAAT
ACTTGGCCAACTTTATCAAAATCGGGGAAGGCTCAACCGGCATCGTATGCATCGCCACCGAGAAACACAC
AGGGAAACAAGTTGCAGTGAAGAAAATGGACCTCCGGAAGCAACAGAGACGAGAACTGCTTTTCAATGAG
GTCGTGATCATGCGGGATTACCACCATGACAATGTGGTTGACATGTACAGCAGCTACCTTGTCGGCGATG
AGCTCTGGGTGGTCATGGAGTTTCTAGAAGGTGGTGCCTTGACAGACATTGTGACTCACACCAGAATGAA
TGAAGAACAGATAGCTACTGTCTGCCTGTCAGTTCTGAGAGCTCTCTCCTACCTTCATAACCAAGGAGTG
ATTCACAGGGACATAAAAAGTGACTCCATCCTCCTGACAAGCGATGGCCGGATAAAGTTGTCTGATTTTG
GTTTCTGTGCTCAAGTTTCCAAAGAGGTGCCGAAGAGGAAATCATTGGTTGGCACTCCCTACTGGATGGC
CCCTGAGGTGATTTCTAGGCTACCTTATGGGACAGAGGTGGACATCTGGTCCCTCGGGATCATGGTGATA
GAAATGATTGATGGCGAGCCCCCCTACTTCAATGAGCCTCCCCTCCAGGCGATGCGGAGGATCCGG
