>Addgene plasmid #79706 | PAK7_HUMAN_D0 | addgene partial sequence | sequence record 156456 | T7term 5'-GCTAGTTATTGCTCAGCGG-3'
TTAGCAGCCGGATCAGCGCGCACGCGTGGTACCGGCCGGCCACCAGGTGGCGCGCCGCGATCGCGGATCC
GTTATCCACTTCCAATGTTATTAGTGATGCCTGTATTGTCTCATGAGGGGGACAATGCAAGACGGTGGAC
CTGCTAGTTTTAAGAATGGATGTCCGAGGAGTTCCTGGGCTGTTGCTCTCTGAGAGGGCTCCCTCACCAA
CATCAAGTCTAGGAATCCCCGGAGCACTGAAGAAACCTTGTGTAGGTCCTTCACTCTTGGAGGTAAACTG
TCCCGGATCCTCCGCATCGCCTGGAGGGGAGGCTCATTGAAGTAGGGGGGCTCGCCATCAATCATTTCTA
TCACCATGATCCCGAGGGACCAGATGTCCACCTCTGTCCCATAAGGTAGCCTAGAAATCACCTCAGGGGC
CATCCAGTAGGGAGTGCCAACCAATGATTTCCTCTTCGGCACCTCTTTGGAAACTTGAGCACAGAAACCA
AAATCAGACAACTTTATCCGGCCATCGCTTGTCAGGAGGATGGAGTCACTTTTTATGTCCCTGTGAATCA
CTCCTTGGTTATGAAGGTAGGAGAGAGCTCTCAGAACTGACAGGCAGACAGTAGCTATCTGTTCTTCATT
CATTCTGGTGTGAGTCACAATGTCTGTCAAGGCACCACCTTCTAGAAACTCCATGACCACCCAGAGCTCA
TCGCCGACAAGGTAGCTGCTGTACATGTCAACCACATTGTCATGGTGGTAATCCCGCATGATCACGACCT
CATTGAAAAGCAGTTCTCGTCTCTGTTGCTTCCGGAGGTCCATTTTCTTCACTGCAACT
